Addgene plasmid #66983: MSCV PIG Fli1
Purpose: Retroviral expression plasmid for mouse Fli1 expression; containing bicistronic IRES-GFP
Depositing lab: Christopher Vakoc. Depositing organization: Cold Spring Harbor Laboratory. Publication: BET Bromodomain Inhibition Suppresses the Function of Hematopoietic Transcription Factors in Acute Myeloid Leukemia. Roe JS, Mercan F, Rivera K, Pappin DJ, Vakoc CR. Mol Cell. 2015 May 12. pii: S1097-2765(15)00267-1. doi: 10.1016/j.molcel.2015.04.011. PubMed 25982114.
Backbone
  Vector backbone: MSCV PIG
  Backbone manufacturer: Addgene Plasmid #18751
  Backbone size w/o insert (bp): 6300
  Total vector size (bp): 7659
  Vector type: Retroviral
  Selectable markers: Puromycin
Growth in bacteria
  Bacterial resistance: Ampicillin, 100 μg/mL
  Growth temperature: 37°C
  Growth strain: DH5alpha
  Copy number: High Copy
Gene/Insert
  Gene/Insert name: Fli1
  Species: M. musculus (mouse)
  Insert size (bp): 1359
  Entrez Gene: Fli1 (a.k.a. EWSR2, Fli-1, SIC-1, Sic1)
  Promoter: LTR
  Cloning method: Restriction Enzyme; 5′ cloning site BglII (not destroyed); 3′ cloning site EcoRI (not destroyed)
  Sequencing primers: 5′ MSCV
Terms and licenses: Academic/Nonprofit Terms; Industry Terms: Not Available to Industry
How to cite: MSCV PIG Fli1 was a gift from Christopher Vakoc (Addgene plasmid # 66983 ; http://n2t.net/addgene:66983 ; RRID:Addgene_66983)
