[The description below was written by a language model from this plasmid's Addgene catalogue record and pLannotate feature annotations shown in this document.]
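Description:
MSCV PIG Fli1 is a gammaretroviral expression vector built on the MSCV PIG (Puro-IRES-GFP) backbone for delivering mouse Fli1, an ETS-family sequence-specific transcriptional activator, into mammalian cells. In bacteria it is maintained through a high-copy ColE1/pUC-type origin and selected with ampicillin via the β-lactamase gene. The backbone also carries assorted non-functional remnants of earlier cloning vectors, including fragments of lacI, rop, bom, lacZα, TcR and a retroviral env.

The proviral portion is flanked by murine embryonic stem cell virus 5′ and 3′ long terminal repeats. Downstream of the 5′ LTR lie the MESV Ψ packaging signal and a truncated, start-codon-less MMLV gag segment. Together these allow the genomic RNA to be efficiently encapsidated when gag, pol and env are supplied in trans by packaging cells. The Fli1 coding sequence, cloned between BglII and EcoRI sites, is transcribed from the 5′ LTR promoter. A separate internal cassette follows, in which the mouse PGK promoter drives puromycin N-acetyltransferase, linked through an EMCV IRES to EGFP. Transduced cells can therefore be selected with puromycin and tracked or sorted by green fluorescence. In the annotated layout the IRES-GFP is bicistronic with the puromycin marker rather than directly with Fli1.

The associated publication concerns hematopoietic transcription factor function in acute myeloid leukemia, which suggests use for stable Fli1 expression in that setting. The catalogue lists a total size of 7,659 bp, whereas the assembled full sequence used for annotation is 9,011 nt, a discrepancy the record does not explain.
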