Features (pLannotate 1.2.2; 22 found; start..end, strand, type, name):
    579..920     +  misc_feature   MESV Ψ: packaging signal of murine embryonic stem cell virus
    987..1403    +  CDS            gag (truncated): truncated Moloney murine leukemia virus (MMLV) gag gene lacking the start codon
   1422..2777    +  CDS            Fli1: FLI1_MOUSE - Also known as Fli-1. Experimental evidence at protein level: Swiss-Prot protein existence level 1. Sequence-specific transcriptional activator. Recognizes the DNA sequence 5'-C[CA]GGAAGT-3'. From Mus musculus (Mouse).
   2791..3290    +  promoter       PGK promoter: mouse phosphoglycerate kinase 1 promoter
   3311..3910    +  CDS            PuroR: puromycin N-acetyltransferase; pac from Streptomyces alboniger; confers resistance to puromycin
   4076..4538    +  misc_feature   IRES: internal ribosome entry site (IRES) of the encephalomyocarditis virus (EMCV)
   4552..5271    +  CDS            EGFP: the original enhanced GFP (Yang et al., 1996) mammalian codon-optimized
   5288..5314    +  misc_feature   MCS (fragment): pBluescript multiple cloning site
   5373..5887    +  LTR            3' LTR: 3' long terminal repeat from murine embryonic stem cell virus
   6080..6096    -  protein_bind   lac operator: The lac repressor binds to the lac operator to inhibit transcription in E. coli. This inhibition can be relieved by adding lactose or isopropyl-β-D-thiogalactopyranoside (IPTG). lac repressor encoded by lacI
   6104..6134    -  promoter       lac promoter: promoter for the E. coli lac operon
   6149..6170    -  protein_bind   CAP binding site: CAP binding activates transcription in the presence of cAMP. E. coli catabolite activator protein
   6183..6275    -  CDS            lacI (fragment): lac repressor; lacI; The lac repressor binds to the lac operator to inhibit transcription in E. coli. This inhibition can be relieved by adding lactose or isopropyl-β-D-thiogalactopyranoside (IPTG).
   6458..7046    -  rep_origin     ori: high-copy-number ColE1/pMB1/pBR322/pUC origin of replication
   7217..8077    -  CDS            AmpR: β-lactamase; bla; confers resistance to ampicillin, carbenicillin, and related antibiotics
   8078..8182    -  promoter       AmpR promoter: bla
   8277..8312    +  CDS            rop (fragment): Rop protein, which maintains plasmids at low copy number; rop
   8414..8513    +  misc_feature   bom (fragment): basis of mobility region from pBR322
   8519..8668    -  CDS            lacZα (fragment): LacZα fragment of β-galactosidase; lacZ fragment
   8668..8869    -  CDS            TcR (fragment): tetracycline efflux protein; tet; confers resistance to tetracycline
   8870..8968    +  CDS            env (fragment): murine leukemia virus gPr80 envelope polyprotein precursor; env; proteolytically cleaved into gp70SU and p15TM subunits
   9010..515     +  LTR            5' LTR (across the origin): 5' long terminal repeat from murine embryonic stem cell virus
>Addgene plasmid #66983 | MSCV PIG Fli1 | addgene full sequence | sequence record 135292 | Addgene assembled full plasmid sequence
TGAAAGACCCCACCTGTAGGTTTGGCAAGCTAGCTTAAGTAACGCCATTTTGCAAGGCATGGAAAATACA
TAACTGAGAATAGAGAAGTTCAGATCAAGGTTAGGAACAGAGAGACAGCAGAATATGGGCCAAACAGGAT
ATCTGTGGTAAGCAGTTCCTGCCCCGGCTCAGGGCCAAGAACAGATGGTCCCCAGATGCGGTCCCGCCCT
CAGCAGTTTCTAGAGAACCATCAGATGTTTCCAGGGTGCCCCAAGGACCTGAAATGACCCTGTGCCTTAT
TTGAACTAACCAATCAGTTCGCTTCTCGCTTCTGTTCGCGCGCTTCTGCTCCCCGAGCTCAATAAAAGAG
CCCACAACCCCTCACTCGGCGCGCCAGTCCTCCGATAGACTGCGTCGCCCGGGTACCCGTATTCCCAATA
AAGCCTCTTGCTGTTTGCATCCGAATCGTGGACTCGCTGATCCTTGGGAGGGTCTCCTCAGATTGATTGA
CTGCCCACCTCGGGGGTCTTTCATTTGGAGGTTCCACCGAGATTTGGAGACCCCTGCCCAGGGACCACCG
ACCCCCCCGCCGGGAGGTAAGCTGGCCAGCGGTCGTTTCGTGTCTGTCTCTGTCTTTGTGCGTGTTTGTG
CCGGCATCTAATGTTTGCGCCTGCGTCTGTACTAGTTAGCTAACTAGCTCTGTATCTGGCGGACCCGTGG
TGGAACTGACGAGTTCTGAACACCCGGCCGCAACCCTGGGAGACGTCCCAGGGACTTTGGGGGCCGTTTT
TGTGGCCCGACCTGAGGAAGGGAGTCGATGTGGAATCCGACCCCGTCAGGATATGTGGTTCTGGTAGGAG
ACGAGAACCTAAAACAGTTCCCGCCTCCGTCTGAATTTTTGCTTTCGGTTTGGAACCGAAGCCGCGCGTC
TTGTCTGCTGCAGCGCTGCAGCATCGTTCTGTGTTGTCTCTGTCTGACTGTGTTTCTGTATTTGTCTGAA
AATTAGGGCCAGACTGTTACCACTCCCTTAAGTTTGACCTTAGGTCACTGGAAAGATGTCGAGCGGATCG
CTCACAACCAGTCGGTAGATGTCAAGAAGAGACGTTGGGTTACCTTCTGCTCTGCAGAATGGCCAACCTT
TAACGTCGGATGGCCGCGAGACGGCACCTTTAACCGAGACCTCATCACCCAGGTTAAGATCAAGGTCTTT
TCACCTGGCCCGCATGGACACCCAGACCAGGTCCCCTACATCGTGACCTGGGAAGCCTTGGCTTTTGACC
CCCCTCCCTGGGTCAAGCCCTTTGTACACCCTAAGCCTCCGCCTCCTCTTCCTCCATCCGCCCCGTCTCT
CCCCCTTGAACCTCCTCGTTCGACCCCGCCTCGATCCTCCCTTTATCCAGCCCTCACTCCTTCTCTAGGC
GCCGGAATTAGATCTGCCAGCATGGACGGGACTATTAAGGAGGCTCTGTCTGTGGTGAGTGACGATCAGT
CCCTTTTTGATTCAGCATACGGAGCGGCAGCCCATCTCCCCAAGGCAGATATGACTGCTTCGGGGAGTCC
TGACTACGGGCAGCCCCACAAAATCAACCCCCTGCCACCGCAGCAGGAGTGGATCAACCAGCCAGTGAGA
GTCAATGTCAAGCGGGAGTATGACCACATGAATGGATCCAGGGAGTCTCCGGTGGACTGCAGTGTCAGCA
AATGTAACAAGCTGGTGGGCGGAGGCGAAGCCAACCCCATGAACTATAATAGCTACATGGATGAGAAGAA
CGGCCCCCCTCCTCCCAACATGACCACCAACGAACGGAGAGTCATTGTGCCTGCAGACCCCACACTGTGG
ACACAGGAGCACGTTCGACAGTGGCTGGAGTGGGCTATAAAGGAATACGGATTGATGGAGATTGACACTT
CCTTCTTCCAGAACATGGATGGCAAGGAATTGTGTAAAATGAACAAGGAGGACTTCCTCCGAGCCACCTC
CGCCTACAACACAGAAGTGCTGTTGTCGCACCTCAGTTACCTCAGGGAAAGTTCACTGCTGGCCTATAAC
ACAACCTCCCATACAGACCAGTCCTCACGACTGAATGTCAAGGAAGACCCTTCTTATGACTCTGTCAGGA
GAGGAGCATGGAACAATAATATGAACTCTGGCCTCAACAAAAGTCCTCTCCTTGGAGGATCACAGACCAT
GGGCAAGAACACTGAGCAGCGGCCCCAGCCAGATCCTTATCAGATCCTGGGGCCAACCAGCAGCCGCCTA
GCAAACCCTGGGAGTGGGCAGATCCAGCTGTGGCAGTTTCTCCTGGAACTACTGTCCGACAGCGCCAACG
CCAGCTGTATCACCTGGGAGGGGACCAACGGGGAGTTCAAAATGACGGACCCTGATGAGGTGGCCAGGCG
CTGGGGAGAGCGGAAGAGCAAGCCCAACATGAATTATGACAAGCTGAGCCGGGCCCTCCGATACTACTAT
GACAAAAACATTATGACCAAAGTGCATGGCAAAAGGTATGCCTACAAGTTTGACTTCCATGGCATTGCCC
AGGCCCTGCAGCCACATCCAACAGAGACATCCATGTACAAGTATCCCTCTGATATCTCCTACATGCCTTC
CTACCATGCCCATCAACAGAAGGTGAACTTTGTCCCGTCTCACCCATCCTCCATGCCTGTCACCTCCTCC
AGCTTCTTTGGAGCAGCATCACAATACTGGACCTCCCCCACTGCTGGGATCTATCCAAACCCCAGTGTCC
CCCGCCATCCTAACACCCACGTGCCTTCACACTTAGGCAGCTACTACTAGGAATTCTACCGGGTAGGGGA
GGCGCTTTTCCCAAGGCAGTCTGGAGCATGCGCTTTAGCAGCCCCGCTGGGCACTTGGCGCTACACAAGT
GGCCTCTGGCCTCGCACACATTCCACATCCACCGGTAGGCGCCAACCGGCTCCGTTCTTTGGTGGCCCCT
TCGCGCCACCTTCTACTCCTCCCCTAGTCAGGAAGTTCCCCCCCGCCCCGCAGCTCGCGTCGTGCAGGAC
GTGACAAATGGAAGTAGCACGTCTCACTAGTCTCGTGCAGATGGACAGCACCGCTGAGCAATGGAAGCGG
GTAGGCCTTTGGGGCAGCGGCCAATAGCAGCTTTGCTCCTTCGCTTTCTGGGCTCAGAGGCTGGGAAGGG
GTGGGTCCGGGGGCGGGCTCAGGGGCGGGCTCAGGGGCGGGGCGGGCGCCCGAAGGTCCTCCGGAGGCCC
GGCATTCTGCACGCTTCAAAAGCGCACGTCTGCCGCGCTGTTCTCCTCTTCCTCATCTCCGGGCCTTTCG
ACCTGCAGCCCAAGCTTACCATGACCGAGTACAAGCCCACGGTGCGCCTCGCCACCCGCGACGACGTCCC
CAGGGCCGTACGCACCCTCGCCGCCGCGTTCGCCGACTACCCCGCCACGCGCCACACCGTCGATCCGGAC
CGCCACATCGAGCGGGTCACCGAGCTGCAAGAACTCTTCCTCACGCGCGTCGGGCTCGACATCGGCAAGG
TGTGGGTCGCGGACGACGGCGCCGCGGTGGCGGTCTGGACCACGCCGGAGAGCGTCGAAGCGGGGGCGGT
GTTCGCCGAGATCGGCCCGCGCATGGCCGAGTTGAGCGGTTCCCGGCTGGCCGCGCAGCAACAGATGGAA
GGCCTCCTGGCGCCGCACCGGCCCAAGGAGCCCGCGTGGTTCCTGGCCACCGTCGGCGTCTCGCCCGACC
ACCAGGGCAAGGGTCTGGGCAGCGCCGTCGTGCTCCCCGGAGTGGAGGCGGCCGAGCGCGCCGGGGTGCC
CGCCTTCCTGGAGACCTCCGCGCCCCGCAACCTCCCCTTCTACGAGCGGCTCGGCTTCACCGTCACCGCC
GACGTCGAGGTGCCCGAAGGACCGCGCACCTGGTGCATGACCCGCAAGCCCGGTGCCTGACGCCCGCCCC
ACGACCCGCAGCGCCCGACCGAAAGGAGCGCACGACCCCATGCATCCAATTCCGCCCCCCCCCCCTAACG
TTACTGGCCGAAGCCGCTTGGAATAAGGCCGGTGTGCGTTTGTCTATATGTTATTTTCCACCATATTGCC
GTCTTTTGGCAATGTGAGGGCCCGGAAACCTGGCCCTGTCTTCTTGACGAGCATTCCTAGGGGTCTTTCC
CCTCTCGCCAAAGGAATGCAAGGTCTGTTGAATGTCGTGAAGGAAGCAGTTCCTCTGGAAGCTTCTTGAA
GACAAACAACGTCTGTAGCGACCCTTTGCAGGCAGCGGAACCCCCCACCTGGCGACAGGTGCCTCTGCGG
CCAAAAGCCACGTGTATAAGATACACCTGCAAAGGCGGCACAACCCCAGTGCCACGTTGTGAGTTGGATA
GTTGTGGAAAGAGTCAAATGGCTCTCCTCAAGCGTATTCAACAAGGGGCTGAAGGATGCCCAGAAGGTAC
CCCATTGTATGGGATCTGATCTGGGGCCTCGGTGCACATGCTTTACATGTGTTTAGTCGAGGTTAAAAAA
ACGTCTAGGCCCCCCGAACCACGGGGACGTGGTTTTCCTTTGAAAAACACGATGATAATATGGCCACAAC
CATGGTGAGCAAGGGCGAGGAGCTGTTCACCGGGGTGGTGCCCATCCTGGTCGAGCTGGACGGCGACGTA
AACGGCCACAAGTTCAGCGTGTCTGGCGAGGGCGAGGGCGATGCCACCTACGGCAAGCTGACCCTGAAGT
TCATCTGCACCACCGGCAAGCTGCCCGTGCCCTGGCCCACCCTCGTGACCACCCTGACCTACGGCGTGCA
GTGCTTCAGCCGCTACCCCGACCACATGAAGCAGCACGACTTCTTCAAGTCCGCCATGCCCGAAGGCTAC
GTCCAGGAGCGCACCATCTTCTTCAAGGACGACGGCAACTACAAGACCCGCGCCGAGGTGAAGTTCGAGG
GCGACACCCTGGTGAACCGCATCGAGCTGAAGGGCATCGACTTCAAGGAGGACGGCAACATCCTGGGGCA
CAAGCTGGAGTACAACTACAACAGCCACAACGTCTATATCATGGCCGACAAGCAGAAGAACGGCATCAAG
GCGAACTTCAAGATCCGCCACAACATCGAGGACGGCAGCGTGCAGCTCGCCGACCACTACCAGCAGAACA
CCCCCATCGGCGACGGCCCCGTGCTGCTGCCCGACAACCACTACCTGAGCACCCAGTCCGCCCTGAGCAA
AGACCCCAACGAGAAGCGCGATCACATGGTCCTGCTGGAGTTCGTGACCGCCGCCGGGATCACTCTCGGC
ATGGACGAGCTGTACAAGTAATGAATTAATTAAGAATTATCAAGCTTATCGATACCGTCGACCTGCAGCC
AAGCTTATCGATAAAATAAAAGATTTTATTTAGTCTCCAGAAAAAGGGGGGAATGAAAGACCCCACCTGT
AGGTTTGGCAAGCTAGCTTAAGTAACGCCATTTTGCAAGGCATGGAAAATACATAACTGAGAATAGAGAA
GTTCAGATCAAGGTTAGGAACAGAGAGACAGCAGAATATGGGCCAAACAGGATATCTGTGGTAAGCAGTT
CCTGCCCCGGCTCAGGGCCAAGAACAGATGGTCCCCAGATGCGGTCCCGCCCTCAGCAGTTTCTAGAGAA
CCATCAGATGTTTCCAGGGTGCCCCAAGGACCTGAAATGACCCTGTGCCTTATTTGAACTAACCAATCAG
TTCGCTTCTCGCTTCTGTTCGCGCGCTTCTGCTCCCCGAGCTCAATAAAAGAGCCCACAACCCCTCACTC
GGCGCGCCAGTCCTCCGATAGACTGCGTCGCCCGGGTACCCGTGTATCCAATAAACCCTCTTGCAGTTGC
ATCCGACTTGTGGTCTCGCTGTTCCTTGGGAGGGTCTCCTCTGAGTGATTGACTACCCGTCAGCGGGGGT
CTTTCATGGGTAACAGTTTCTTGAAGTTGGAGAACAACATTCTGAGGGTAGGAGTCGAATATTAAGTAAT
CCTGACTCAATTAGCCACTGTTTTGAATCCACATACTCCAATACTCCTGAAATAGTTCATTATGGACAGC
GCAGAAGAGCTGGGGAGAATTAATTCGTAATCATGGTCATAGCTGTTTCCTGTGTGAAATTGTTATCCGC
TCACAATTCCACACAACATACGAGCCGGAAGCATAAAGTGTAAAGCCTGGGGTGCCTAATGAGTGAGCTA
ACTCACATTAATTGCGTTGCGCTCACTGCCCGCTTTCCAGTCGGGAAACCTGTCGTGCCAGCTGCATTAA
TGAATCGGCCAACGCGCGGGGAGAGGCGGTTTGCGTATTGGGCGCTCTTCCGCTTCCTCGCTCACTGACT
CGCTGCGCTCGGTCGTTCGGCTGCGGCGAGCGGTATCAGCTCACTCAAAGGCGGTAATACGGTTATCCAC
AGAATCAGGGGATAACGCAGGAAAGAACATGTGAGCAAAAGGCCAGCAAAAGGCCAGGAACCGTAAAAAG
GCCGCGTTGCTGGCGTTTTTCCATAGGCTCCGCCCCCCTGACGAGCATCACAAAAATCGACGCTCAAGTC
AGAGGTGGCGAAACCCGACAGGACTATAAAGATACCAGGCGTTTCCCCCTGGAAGCTCCCTCGTGCGCTC
TCCTGTTCCGACCCTGCCGCTTACCGGATACCTGTCCGCCTTTCTCCCTTCGGGAAGCGTGGCGCTTTCT
CATAGCTCACGCTGTAGGTATCTCAGTTCGGTGTAGGTCGTTCGCTCCAAGCTGGGCTGTGTGCACGAAC
CCCCCGTTCAGCCCGACCGCTGCGCCTTATCCGGTAACTATCGTCTTGAGTCCAACCCGGTAAGACACGA
CTTATCGCCACTGGCAGCAGCCACTGGTAACAGGATTAGCAGAGCGAGGTATGTAGGCGGTGCTACAGAG
TTCTTGAAGTGGTGGCCTAACTACGGCTACACTAGAAGGACAGTATTTGGTATCTGCGCTCTGCTGAAGC
CAGTTACCTTCGGAAAAAGAGTTGGTAGCTCTTGATCCGGCAAACAAACCACCGCTGGTAGCGGTGGTTT
TTTTGTTTGCAAGCAGCAGATTACGCGCAGAAAAAAAGGATCTCAAGAAGATCCTTTGATCTTTTCTACG
GGGTCTGACGCTCAGTGGAACGAAAACTCACGTTAAGGGATTTTGGTCATGAGATTATCAAAAAGGATCT
TCACCTAGATCCTTTTAAATTAAAAATGAAGTTTTAAATCAATCTAAAGTATATATGAGTAAACTTGGTC
TGACAGTTACCAATGCTTAATCAGTGAGGCACCTATCTCAGCGATCTGTCTATTTCGTTCATCCATAGTT
GCCTGACTCCCCGTCGTGTAGATAACTACGATACGGGAGGGCTTACCATCTGGCCCCAGTGCTGCAATGA
TACCGCGAGACCCACGCTCACCGGCTCCAGATTTATCAGCAATAAACCAGCCAGCCGGAAGGGCCGAGCG
CAGAAGTGGTCCTGCAACTTTATCCGCCTCCATCCAGTCTATTAATTGTTGCCGGGAAGCTAGAGTAAGT
AGTTCGCCAGTTAATAGTTTGCGCAACGTTGTTGCCATTGCTACAGGCATCGTGGTGTCACGCTCGTCGT
TTGGTATGGCTTCATTCAGCTCCGGTTCCCAACGATCAAGGCGAGTTACATGATCCCCCATGTTGTGCAA
AAAAGCGGTTAGCTCCTTCGGTCCTCCGATCGTTGTCAGAAGTAAGTTGGCCGCAGTGTTATCACTCATG
GTTATGGCAGCACTGCATAATTCTCTTACTGTCATGCCATCCGTAAGATGCTTTTCTGTGACTGGTGAGT
ACTCAACCAAGTCATTCTGAGAATAGTGTATGCGGCGACCGAGTTGCTCTTGCCCGGCGTCAATACGGGA
TAATACCGCGCCACATAGCAGAACTTTAAAAGTGCTCATCATTGGAAAACGTTCTTCGGGGCGAAAACTC
TCAAGGATCTTACCGCTGTTGAGATCCAGTTCGATGTAACCCACTCGTGCACCCAACTGATCTTCAGCAT
CTTTTACTTTCACCAGCGTTTCTGGGTGAGCAAAAACAGGAAGGCAAAATGCCGCAAAAAAGGGAATAAG
GGCGACACGGAAATGTTGAATACTCATACTCTTCCTTTTTCAATATTATTGAAGCATTTATCAGGGTTAT
TGTCTCATGAGCGGATACATATTTGAATGTATTTAGAAAAATAAACAAATAGGGGTTCCGCGCACATTTC
CCCGAAAAGTGCCACCTGACGTCTAAGAAACCATTATTATCATGACATTAACCTATAAAAATAGGCGTAT
CACGAGGCCCTTTCGTCTCGCGCGTTTCGGTGATGACGGTGAAAACCTCTGACACATGCAGCTCCCGGAG
ACGGTCACAGCTTGTCTGTAAGCGGATGCCGGGAGCAGACAAGCCCGTCAGGGCGCGTCAGCGGGTGTTG
GCGGGTGTCGGGGCTGGCTTAACTATGCGGCATCAGAGCAGATTGTACTGAGAGTGCACCATATGCGGTG
TGAAATACCGCACAGATGCGTAAGGAGAAAATACCGCATCAGGCGCCATTCGCCATTCAGGCTGCGCAAC
TGTTGGGAAGGGCGATCGGTGCGGGCCTCTTCGCTATTACGCCAGCTGGCGAAAGGGGGATGTGCTGCAA
GGCGATTAAGTTGGGTAACGCCAGGGTTTTCCCAGTCACGACGTTGTAAAACGACGGCGCAAGGAATGGT
GCATGCAAGGAGATGGCGCCCAACAGTCCCCCGGCCACGGGGCCTGCCACCATACCCACGCCGAAACAAG
CGCTCATGAGCCCGAAGTGGCGAGCCCGATCTTCCCCATCGGTGATGTCGGCGATATAGGCGCCAGCAAC
CGCACCTGTGGCGCCGGTGATGCCGGCCACGATGCGTCCGGCGTAGAGGCGATTAGTCCAATTTGTTAAA
GACAGGATATCAGTGGTCCAGGCTCTAGTTTTGACTCAACAATATCACCAGCTGAAGCCTATAGAGTACG
AGCCATAGATAAAATAAAAGATTTTATTTAGTCTCCAGAAAAAGGGGGGAA
