>Addgene plasmid #66983 | MSCV PIG Fli1 | addgene partial sequence | sequence record 118677 | pLXSN5 5'-CCCTTGAACCTCCTCGTTCGACC-3'
ATCCTCCCTTTATCCAGCCCTCACTCCTTCTCTAGGCGCCGGAATTAGATCTGCCAGCATGGACGGGACT
ATTAAGGAGGCTCTGTCTGTGGTGAGTGACGATCAGTCCCTTTTTGATTCAGCATACGGAGCGGCAGCCC
ATCTCCCCAAGGCAGATATGACTGCTTCGGGGAGTCCTGACTACGGGCAGCCCCACAAAATCAACCCCCT
GCCACCGCAGCAGGAGTGGATCAACCAGCCAGTGAGAGTCAATGTCAAGCGGGAGTATGACCACATGAAT
GGATCCAGGGAGTCTCCGGTGGACTGCAGTGTCAGCAAATGTAACAAGCTGGTGGGCGGAGGCGAAGCCA
ACCCCATGAACTATAATAGCTACATGGATGAGAAGAACGGCCCCCCTCCTCCCAACATGACCACCAACGA
ACGGAGAGTCATTGTGCCTGCAGACCCCACACTGTGGACACAGGAGCACGTTCGACAGTGGCTGGAGTGG
GCTATAAAGGAATACGGATTGATGGAGATTGACACTTCCTTCTTCCAGAACATGGATGGCAAGGAATTGT
GTAAAATGAACAAGGAGGACTTCCTCCGAGCCACCTCCGCCTACAACACAGAAGTGCTGTTGTCGCACCT
CAGTTACCTCAGGGAAAGTTCACTGCTGGCCTATAACACAACCTCCCATACAGACCAGTCCTCACGACTG
AATGTCAAGGAAGACCCTTCTTATGACTCTGTCAGGAGAGGAGCATGGAACAATAATATGAACTCTGGCC
TCAACAAAAGTCCTCTCCTTGGAGGATCACAGACCATGGGCAAGAACACTGAGCAGCGGCCCCAGCCAGA
TCCTTATCAGATCCTGGGGCCAACCAGCAGCCGCCTAGCAAACCCTGGGAGTGGGCAGATCCAGCTGTGG
CAGTTTCTCCTGGAACTACTGTCCGACAGCGCCAACGCCAGCTGTATCACCTGGGAGGGGACCAACGGG
