>Addgene plasmid #66983 | MSCV PIG Fli1 | addgene partial sequence | sequence record 118678 | PGK-A3 5'-GGCGCCTACCGGTGGATGTGGAATGTGTG-3'
GGCCACTTGTGTAGCGCCAAGTGCCCAGCGGGGCTGCTAAAGCGCATGCTCCAGACTGCCTTGGGAAAAG
CGCCTCCCCTACCCGGTAGAATTCCTAGTAGTAGCTGCCTAAGTGTGAAGGCACGTGGGTGTTAGGATGG
CGGGGGACACTGGGGTTTGGATAGATCCCAGCAGTGGGGGAGGTCCAGTATTGTGATGCTGCTCCAAAGA
AGCTGGAGGAGGTGACAGGCATGGAGGATGGGTGAGACGGGACAAAGTTCACCTTCTGTTGATGGGCATG
GTAGGAAGGCATGTAGGAGATATCAGAGGGATACTTGTACATGGATGTCTCTGTTGGATGTGGCTGCAGG
GCCTGGGCAATGCCATGGAAGTCAAACTTGTAGGCATACCTTTTGCCATGCACTTTGGTCATAATGTTTT
TGTCATAGTAGTATCGGAGGGCCCGGCTCAGCTTGTCATAATTCATGTTGGGCTTGCTCTTCCGCTCTCC
CCAGCGCCTGGCCACCTCATCAGGGTCCGTCATTTTGAACTCCCCGTTGGTCCCCTCCCAGGTGATACAG
CTGGCGTTGGCGCTGTCGGACAGTAGTTCCAGGAGAAACTGCCACAGCTGGATCTGCCCACTCCCAGGGT
TTGCTAGGCGGCTGCTGGTTGGCCCCAGGATCTGATAAGGATCTGGCTGGGGCCGCTGCTCAGTGTTCTT
GCCCATGGTCTGTGATCCTCCAAGGAGAGGACTTTTGTTGAGGCCAGAGTTCATATTATTGTTCCATGCT
CCTCTCCTGACAGAGTCATAAGAAGGGTCTTCCTTGACATTCAGTCGTGAGGACTGGTCTGTATGGGAGG
TTGTGTTATAGGCCAGCAGTGAACTTTCCCTGAGGTAACTGAGGTGCGACAACAGCACTTCTGTGTTGTA
